>Addgene plasmid #163839 | pTS_TXS | depositor full sequence | sequence record 317724 | Full Sequence
GTTTGACAGCTTATCATCGACTGCACGGTGCACCAATGCTTCTGGCGTCAGGCAGCCATCGGAAGCTGTG
GTATGGCTGTGCAGGTCGTAAATCACTGCATAATTCGTGTCGCTCAAGGCGCACTCCCGTTCTGGATAAT
GTTTTTTGCGCCGACATCATAACGGTTCTGGCAAATATTCTGAAATGAGCTGTTGACAATTAATCATCCG
GCTCGTATAATGTGTGGAATTGTGAGCGGATAACAATTTCACACAGGAAACAGACCATGAGCAGCAGCAC
TGGCACTAGCAAGGTGGTTTCCGAGACTTCCAGTACCATTGTGGATGATATCCCTCGACTCTCCGCCAAT
TATCATGGCGATCTGTGGCACCACAATGTTATACAAACTCTGGAGACACCGTTTCGTGAGAGTTCTACTT
ACCAAGAACGGGCAGATGAGCTGGTTGTGAAAATTAAAGATATGTTCAATGCGCTCGGAGACGGAGATAT
CAGTCCGTCTGCATACGACACTGCGTGGGTGGCGAGGCTGGCGACCATTTCCTCTGATGGATCTGAGAAG
CCACGGTTTCCTCAGGCCCTCAACTGGGTTTTCAACAACCAGCTCCAGGATGGATCGTGGGGTATCGAAT
CGCACTTTAGTTTATGCGATCGATTGCTTAACACGACCAATTCTGTTATCGCCCTCTCGGTTTGGAAAAC
AGGGCACAGCCAAGTACAACAAGGTGCTGAGTTTATTGCAGAGAATCTAAGATTACTCAATGAGGAAGAT
GAGTTGTCCCCGGATTTCCAAATAATCTTTCCTGCTCTGCTGCAAAAGGCAAAAGCGTTGGGGATCAATC
TTCCTTACGATCTTCCATTTATCAAATATTTGTCGACAACACGGGAAGCCAGGCTTACAGATGTTTCTGC
GGCAGCAGACAATATTCCAGCCAACATGTTGAATGCGTTGGAAGGACTCGAGGAAGTTATTGACTGGAAC
AAGATTATGAGGTTTCAAAGTAAAGATGGATCTTTCCTGAGCTCCCCTGCCTCCACTGCCTGTGTACTGA
TGAATACAGGGGACGAAAAATGTTTCACTTTTCTCAACAATCTGCTCGACAAATTCGGCGGCTGCGTGCC
CTGTATGTATTCCATCGATCTGCTGGAACGCCTTTCGCTGGTTGATAACATTGAGCATCTCGGAATCGGT
CGCCATTTCAAACAAGAAATCAAAGGAGCTCTTGATTATGTCTACAGACATTGGAGTGAAAGGGGCATCG
GTTGGGGCAGAGACAGCCTTGTTCCAGATCTCAACACCACAGCCCTCGGCCTGCGAACTCTTCGCATGCA
CGGATACAATGTTTCTTCAGACGTTTTGAATAATTTCAAAGATGAAAACGGGCGGTTCTTCTCCTCTGCG
GGCCAAACCCATGTCGAATTGAGAAGCGTGGTGAATCTTTTCAGAGCTTCCGACCTTGCATTTCCTGACG
AAAGAGCTATGGACGATGCTAGAAAATTTGCAGAACCATATCTTAGAGAGGCACTTGCAACGAAAATCTC
AACCAATACAAAACTATTCAAAGAGATTGAGTACGTGGTGGAGTACCCTTGGCACATGAGTATCCCACGC
TTAGAAGCCAGAAGTTATATTGATTCATATGACGACAATTATGTATGGCAGAGGAAGACTCTATATAGAA
TGCCATCTTTGAGTAATTCAAAATGTTTAGAATTGGCAAAATTGGACTTCAATATCGTACAATCTTTGCA
TCAAGAGGAGTTGAAGCTTCTAACAAGATGGTGGAAGGAATCCGGCATGGCAGATATAAATTTCACTCGA
CACCGAGTGGCGGAGGTTTATTTTTCATCAGCTACATTTGAACCCGAATATTCTGCCACTAGAATTGCCT
TCACAAAAATTGGTTGTTTACAAGTCCTTTTTGATGATATGGCTGACATCTTTGCAACACTAGATGAATT
GAAAAGTTTCACTGAGGGAGTAAAGAGATGGGATACATCTTTGCTACATGAGATTCCAGAGTGTATGCAA
ACTTGCTTTAAAGTTTGGTTCAAATTAATGGAAGAAGTAAATAATGATGTGGTTAAGGTACAAGGACGTG
ACATGCTCGCTCACATAAGAAAACCCTGGGAGTTGTACTTCAATTGTTATGTACAAGAAAGGGAGTGGCT
TGAAGCCGGGTATATACCAACTTTTGAAGAGTACTTAAAGACTTATGCTATATCAGTAGGCCTTGGACCG
TGTACCCTACAACCAATACTACTAATGGGTGAGCTTGTGAAAGATGATGTTGTTGAGAAAGTGCACTATC
CCTCAAATATGTTTGAGCTTGTATCCTTGAGCTGGCGACTAACAAACGACACCAAAACATATCAGGCTGA
AAAGGCTCGAGGACAACAAGCCTCAGGCATAGCATGCTATATGAAGGATAATCCAGGAGCAACTGAGGAA
GATGCCATTAAGCACATATGTCGTGTTGTTGATCGGGCCTTGAAAGAAGCAAGCTTTGAATATTTCAAAC
CATCCAATGATATCCCAATGGGTTGCAAGTCCTTTATTTTTAACCTTAGATTGTGTGTCCAAATCTTTTA
CAAGTTTATAGATGGGTACGGAATCGCCAATGAGGAGATTAAGGACTATATAAGAAAAGTTTATATTGAT
CCAATTCAAGTATGAGAGCTCAGAAGGAGATATACATATGTTTGATTTCAATGAATATATGAAAAGTAAG
GCTGTTGCGGTAGACGCGGCTCTGGATAAAGCGATTCCGCTGGAATATCCCGAGAAGATTCACGAATCGA
TGCGCTACTCCCTGTTAGCAGGAGGGAAACGCGTTCGTCCGGCATTATGCATCGCGGCCTGTGAACTCGT
CGGCGGTTCACAGGACTTAGCAATGCCAACTGCTTGCGCAATGGAAATGATTCACACAATGAGCCTGATT
CATGATGATTTGCCTTGCATGGACAACGATGACTTTCGGCGCGGTAAACCTACTAATCATAAGGTTTTTG
GCGAAGATACTGCAGTGCTGGCGGGCGATGCGCTGCTGTCGTTTGCCTTCGAACATATCGCCGTCGCGAC
CTCGAAAACCGTCCCGTCGGACCGTACGCTTCGCGTGATTTCCGAGCTGGGAAAGACCATCGGCTCTCAA
GGACTCGTGGGTGGTCAGGTAGTTGATATCACGTCTGAGGGTGACGCGAACGTGGACCTGAAAACCCTGG
AGTGGATCCATATTCACAAAACGGCCGTGCTGCTGGAATGTAGCGTGGTGTCAGGGGGGATCTTGGGGGG
CGCCACGGAGGATGAAATCGCGCGTATTCGTCGTTATGCCCGCTGTGTTGGACTGTTATTTCAGGTGGTG
GATGACATCCTGGATGTCACAAAATCCAGCGAAGAGCTTGGCAAGACCGCGGGCAAAGACCTTCTGACGG
ATAAGGCTACATACCCGAAATTGATGGGCTTGGAGAAAGCCAAGGAGTTCGCAGCTGAACTTGCCACGCG
GGCGAAGGAAGAACTCTCTTCTTTCGATCAAATCAAAGCCGCGCCACTGCTGGGCCTCGCCGATTACATT
GCGTTTCGTCAGAACTGAGTCGACCTGCAGGCATGCAAGCTTGGCTGTTTTGGCGGATGAGAGAAGATTT
TCAGCCTGATACAGATTAAATCAGAACGCAGAAGCGGTCTGATAAAACAGAATTTGCCTGGCGGCAGTAG
CGCGGTGGTCCCACCTGACCCCATGCCGAACTCAGAAGTGAAACGCCGTAGCGCCGATGGTAGTGTGGGG
TCACCCCATGCGAGAGTAGGGAACTGCCAGGCATCAAATAAAACGAAAGGCTCAGTCGAAAGACTGGGCC
TTTCGTTTTATCTGTTGTTTGTCGGTGAACGCTCTCCTGAGTAGGACAAATCCGCCGGGAGCGGATTTGA
ACGTTGCGAAGCAACGGCCCGGAGGGTGGCGGGCAGGACGCCCGCCATAAACTGCCAGGCATCAAATTAA
GCAGAAGGCCATCCTGACGGATGGCCTTTTTGCGTTTCTACAAACTCTTTTTGTTTATTTTTCTAAATAC
ATTCAAATATGTATCCGCTCATGAGACAATAACCCTGATAAATGCTTCAATAATATTGAAAAAGGAAGAG
TATGAGTATTCAACATTTCCGTGTCGCCCTTATTCCCTTTTTTGCGGCATTTTGCCTTCCTGTTTTTGCT
CACCCAGAAACGCTGGTGAAAGTAAAAGATGCTGAAGATCAGTTGGGTGCACGAGTGGGTTACATCGAAC
TGGATCTCAACAGCGGTAAGATCCTTGAGAGTTTTCGCCCCGAAGAACGTTTTCCAATGATGAGCACTTT
TAAAGTTCTGCTATGTGGCGCGGTATTATCCCGTGTTGACGCCGGGCAAGAGCAACTCGGTCGCCGCATA
CACTATTCTCAGAATGACTTGGTTGAGTACTCACCAGTCACAGAAAAGCATCTTACGGATGGCATGACAG
TAAGAGAATTATGCAGTGCTGCCATAACCATGAGTGATAACACTGCGGCCAACTTACTTCTGACAACGAT
CGGAGGACCGAAGGAGCTAACCGCTTTTTTGCACAACATGGGGGATCATGTAACTCGCCTTGATCGTTGG
GAACCGGAGCTGAATGAAGCCATACCAAACGACGAGCGTGACACCACGATGCCTACAGCAATGGCAACAA
CGTTGCGCAAACTATTAACTGGCGAACTACTTACTCTAGCTTCCCGGCAACAATTAATAGACTGGATGGA
GGCGGATAAAGTTGCAGGACCACTTCTGCGCTCGGCCCTTCCGGCTGGCTGGTTTATTGCTGATAAATCT
GGAGCCGGTGAGCGTGGGTCTCGCGGTATCATTGCAGCACTGGGGCCAGATGGTAAGCCCTCCCGTATCG
TAGTTATCTACACGACGGGGAGTCAGGCAACTATGGATGAACGAAATAGACAGATCGCTGAGATAGGTGC
CTCACTGATTAAGCATTGGTAACTGTCAGACCAAGTTTACTCATATATACTTTAGATTGATTTAAAACTT
CATTTTTAATTTAAAAGGATCTAGGTGAAGATCCTTTTTGATAATCTCATGACCAAAATCCCTTAACGTG
AGTTTTCGTTCCACTGAGCGTCAGACCCCGTAGAAAAGATCAAAGGATCTTCTTGAGATCCTTTTTTTCT
GCGCGTAATCTGCTGCTTGCAAACAAAAAAACCACCGCTACCAGCGGTGGTTTGTTTGCCGGATCAAGAG
CTACCAACTCTTTTTCCGAAGGTAACTGGCTTCAGCAGAGCGCAGATACCAAATACTGTCCTTCTAGTGT
AGCCGTAGTTAGGCCACCACTTCAAGAACTCTGTAGCACCGCCTACATACCTCGCTCTGCTAATCCTGTT
ACCAGTGGCTGCTGCCAGTGGCGATAAGTCGTGTCTTACCGGGTTGGACTCAAGACGATAGTTACCGGAT
AAGGCGCAGCGGTCGGGCTGAACGGGGGGTTCGTGCACACAGCCCAGCTTGGAGCGAACGACCTACACCG
AACTGAGATACCTACAGCGTGAGCTATGAGAAAGCGCCACGCTTCCCGAAGGGAGAAAGGCGGACAGGTA
TCCGGTAAGCGGCAGGGTCGGAACAGGAGAGCGCACGAGGGAGCTTCCAGGGGGAAACGCCTGGTATCTT
TATAGTCCTGTCGGGTTTCGCCACCTCTGACTTGAGCGTCGATTTTTGTGATGCTCGTCAGGGGGGCGGA
GCCTATGGAAAAACGCCAGCAACGCGGCCTTTTTACGGTTCCTGGCCTTTTGCTGGCCTTTTGCTCACAT
GTTCTTTCCTGCGTTATCCCCTGATTCTGTGGATAACCGTATTACCGCCTTTGAGTGAGCTGATACCGCT
CGCCGCAGCCGAACGACCGAGCGCAGCGAGTCAGTGAGCGAGGAAGCGGAAGAGCGCCTGATGCGGTATT
TTCTCCTTACGCATCTGTGCGGTATTTCACACCGCATATGGTGCACTCTCAGTACAATCTGCTCTGATGC
CGCATAGTTAAGCCAGTATACACTCCGCTATCGCTACGTGACTGGGTCATGGCTGCGCCCCGACACCCGC
CAACACCCGCTGACGCGCCCTGACGGGCTTGTCTGCTCCCGGCATCCGCTTACAGACAAGCTGTGACCGT
CTCCGGGAGCTGCATGTGTCAGAGGTTTTCACCGTCATCACCGAAACGCGCGAGGCAGCAGATCAATTCG
CGCGCGAAGGCGAAGCGGCATGCATTTACGTTGACACCATCGAATGGTGCAAAACCTTTCGCGGTATGGC
ATGATAGCGCCCGGAAGAGAGTCAATTCAGGGTGGTGAATGTGAAACCAGTAACGTTATACGATGTCGCA
GAGTATGCCGGTGTCTCTTATCAGACCGTTTCCCGCGTGGTGAACCAGGCCAGCCACGTTTCTGCGAAAA
CGCGGGAAAAAGTGGAAGCGGCGATGGCGGAGCTGAATTACATTCCCAACCGCGTGGCACAACAACTGGC
GGGCAAACAGTCGTTGCTGATTGGCGTTGCCACCTCCAGTCTGGCCCTGCACGCGCCGTCGCAAATTGTC
GCGGCGATTAAATCTCGCGCCGATCAACTGGGTGCCAGCGTGGTGGTGTCGATGGTAGAACGAAGCGGCG
TCGAAGCCTGTAAAGCGGCGGTGCACAATCTTCTCGCGCAACGCGTCAGTGGGCTGATCATTAACTATCC
GCTGGATGACCAGGATGCCATTGCTGTGGAAGCTGCCTGCACTAATGTTCCGGCGTTATTTCTTGATGTC
TCTGACCAGACACCCATCAACAGTATTATTTTCTCCCATGAAGACGGTACGCGACTGGGCGTGGAGCATC
TGGTCGCATTGGGTCACCAGCAAATCGCGCTGTTAGCGGGCCCATTAAGTTCTGTCTCGGCGCGTCTGCG
TCTGGCTGGCTGGCATAAATATCTCACTCGCAATCAAATTCAGCCGATAGCGGAACGGGAAGGCGACTGG
AGTGCCATGTCCGGTTTTCAACAAACCATGCAAATGCTGAATGAGGGCATCGTTCCCACTGCGATGCTGG
TTGCCAACGATCAGATGGCGCTGGGCGCAATGCGCGCCATTACCGAGTCCGGGCTGCGCGTTGGTGCGGA
TATCTCGGTAGTGGGATACGACGATACCGAAGACAGCTCATGTTATATCCCGCCGTCAACCACCATCAAA
CAGGATTTTCGCCTGCTGGGGCAAACCAGCGTGGACCGCTTGCTGCAACTCTCTCAGGGCCAGGCGGTGA
AGGGCAATCAGCTGTTGCCCGTCTCACTGGTGAAAAGAAAAACCACCCTGGCGCCCAATACGCAAACCGC
CTCTCCCCGCGCGTTGGCCGATTCATTAATGCAGCTGGCACGACAGGTTTCCCGACTGGAAAGCGGGCAG
TGAGCGCAACGCAATTAATGTGAGTTAGCGCGAATTGATCTG
Features (pLannotate 1.2.2; 17 found; start..end, strand, type, name):
      3..20      +  promoter       tet promoter (fragment): E. coli promoter for tetracycline efflux protein gene
     16..117     -  CDS            yciV (fragment): RNAAM_ECOLI - Also known as trpH From Escherichia coli (strain K12).
    193..222     +  promoter       trc promoter: strong E. coli promoter; hybrid between the trp and lac UV5 promoters
    230..246     +  protein_bind   lac operator: The lac repressor binds to the lac operator to inhibit transcription in E. coli. This inhibition can be relieved by adding lactose or isopropyl-β-D-thiogalactopyranoside (IPTG). lac repressor encoded by lacI
    267..2672    +  CDS            TDC1 (fragment): TASY_TAXBR - Experimental evidence at protein level: Swiss-Prot protein existence level 1. Catalyzes the cyclization of the ubiquitous isoprenoid intermediate geranylgeranyl diphosphate to taxa-4,11-diene, the parent olefin with a taxane skeleton. From Taxus brevifolia (Pacific yew).
   2701..3585    +  CDS            GGPS1 (fragment): GGPPS_SINAL - Also known as GGPS. Experimental evidence at protein level: Swiss-Prot protein existence level 1. Catalyzes the trans-addition of the three molecules of IPP onto DMAPP to form geranylgeranyl pyrophosphate. From Sinapis alba (White mustard) (Brassica hirta).
   3587..3612    +  misc_feature   MCS (fragment): pUC18/19 multiple cloning site
   3696..3811    +  ncRNA          5S rRNA: Accession: RF00001 - 5S ribosomal RNA
   3815..3901    +  terminator     rrnB T1 terminator: Escherichia coli rrnB; transcription terminator T1 from the E. coli rrnB gene
   3993..4020    +  terminator     rrnB T2 terminator: transcription terminator T2 from the E. coli rrnB gene
   4040..4131    +  promoter       AmpR promoter: bla
   4132..4992    +  CDS            AmpR: β-lactamase; bla; confers resistance to ampicillin, carbenicillin, and related antibiotics
   5163..5751    +  rep_origin     ori: high-copy-number ColE1/pMB1/pBR322/pUC origin of replication
   5937..6077    -  misc_feature   bom: basis of mobility region from pBR322
   6179..6219    -  CDS            rop (fragment): Rop protein, which maintains plasmids at low copy number; rop
   6263..6340    +  promoter       lacIq promoter: lacI (mutant); In the lacIq allele, a single base change in the promoter boosts expression of the lacI gene about 10-fold.
   6341..7423    +  CDS            lacI: lac repressor; lacI; The lac repressor binds to the lac operator to inhibit transcription in E. coli. This inhibition can be relieved by adding lactose or isopropyl-β-D-thiogalactopyranoside (IPTG).
