>Addgene plasmid #163839 | pTS_TXS | addgene full sequence | sequence record 335623 | Addgene NGS Result
GTGCACCAATGCTTCTGGCGTCAGGCAGCCATCGGAAGCTGTGGTATGGCTGTGCAGGTCGTAAATCACT
GCATAATTCGTGTCGCTCAAGGCGCACTCCCGTTCTGGATAATGTTTTTTGCGCCGACATCATAACGGTT
CTGGCAAATATTCTGAAATGAGCTGTTGACAATTAATCATCCGGCTCGTATAATGTGTGGAATTGTGAGC
GGATAACAATTTCACACAGGAAACAGACCATGAGCAGCAGCACTGGCACTAGCAAGGTGGTTTCCGAGAC
TTCCAGTACCATTGTGGATGATATCCCTCGACTCTCCGCCAATTATCATGGCGATCTGTGGCACCACAAT
GTTATACAAACTCTGGAGACACCGTTTCGTGAGAGTTCTACTTACCAAGAACGGGCAGATGAGCTGGTTG
TGAAAATTAAAGATATGTTCAATGCGCTCGGAGACGGAGATATCAGTCCGTCTGCATACGACACTGCGTG
GGTGGCGAGGCTGGCGACCATTTCCTCTGATGGATCTGAGAAGCCACGGTTTCCTCAGGCCCTCAACTGG
GTTTTCAACAACCAGCTCCAGGATGGATCGTGGGGTATCGAATCGCACTTTAGTTTATGCGATCGATTGC
TTAACACGACCAATTCTGTTATCGCCCTCTCGGTTTGGAAAACAGGGCACAGCCAAGTACAACAAGGTGC
TGAGTTTATTGCAGAGAATCTAAGATTACTCAATGAGGAAGATGAGTTGTCCCCGGATTTCCAAATAATC
TTTCCTGCTCTGCTGCAAAAGGCAAAAGCGTTGGGGATCAATCTTCCTTACGATCTTCCATTTATCAAAT
ATTTGTCGACAACACGGGAAGCCAGGCTTACAGATGTTTCTGCGGCAGCAGACAATATTCCAGCCAACAT
GTTGAATGCGTTGGAAGGACTCGAGGAAGTTATTGACTGGAACAAGATTATGAGGTTTCAAAGTAAAGAT
GGATCTTTCCTGAGCTCCCCTGCCTCCACTGCCTGTGTACTGATGAATACAGGGGACGAAAAATGTTTCA
CTTTTCTCAACAATCTGCTCGACAAATTCGGCGGCTGCGTGCCCTGTATGTATTCCATCGATCTGCTGGA
ACGCCTTTCGCTGGTTGATAACATTGAGCATCTCGGAATCGGTCGCCATTTCAAACAAGAAATCAAAGGA
GCTCTTGATTATGTCTACAGACATTGGAGTGAAAGGGGCATCGGTTGGGGCAGAGACAGCCTTGTTCCAG
ATCTCAACACCACAGCCCTCGGCCTGCGAACTCTTCGCATGCACGGATACAATGTTTCTTCAGACGTTTT
GAATAATTTCAAAGATGAAAACGGGCGGTTCTTCTCCTCTGCGGGCCAAACCCATGTCGAATTGAGAAGC
GTGGTGAATCTTTTCAGAGCTTCCGACCTTGCATTTCCTGACGAAAGAGCTATGGACGATGCTAGAAAAT
TTGCAGAACCATATCTTAGAGAGGCACTGGCAACGAAAATCTCAACCAATACAAAACTATTCAAAGAGAT
TGAGTACGTGGTGGAGTACCCTTGGCACATGAGTATCCCACGCTTAGAAGCCAGGAGTTATATTGATTCA
TACGACGACAATTATGTATGGCAGAGGAAGACTCTATATAGAATGCCATCTTTGAGTAATTCAAAATGTT
TAGAATTGGCAAAATTGGACTTCAATATCGTACAATCTTTGCATCAAGAGGAGTTGAAGCTTCTAACAAG
ATGGTGGAAGGAATCCGGCATGGCAGATATAAATTTCACTCGACACCGAGTGGCGGAGGTTTATTTTTCA
TCAGCTACATTTGAACCCGAATATTCTGCCACTAGAATTGCCTTCACAAAAATTGGTTGTTTACAAGTCC
TTTTTGATGATATGGCTGACATCTTTGCAACACTAGATGAATTGAAAAGTTTCACTGAGGGAGTAAAGAG
ATGGGATACATCTTTGCTACATGAGATTCCAGAGTGTATGCAAACTTGCTTTAAAGTTTGGTTCAAATTA
ATGGAAGAAGTAAATAATGATGTGGTTAAGGTACAAGGACGTGACATGCTCGCTCACATAAGAAAACCCT
GGGAGTTGTACTTCAATTGTTATGTACAAGAAAGGGAGTGGCTTGAAGCCGGGTATATACCAACTTTTGA
AGAGTACTTAAAGACTTATGCTATATCAGTAGGCCTTGGACCGTGTACCCTACAACCAATACTACTAATG
GGTGAGCTTGTGAAAGATGATGTTGTTGAGAAAGTGCACTATCCCTCAAATATGTTTGAGCTTGTATCCT
TGAGCTGGCGACTAACAAACGACACCAAAACATATCAGGCTGAAAAGGCTCGAGGACAACAAGCCTCAGG
CATAGCATGCTATATGAAGGATAATCCAGGAGCAACTGAGGAAGATGCCATTAAGCACATTTGTCGTGTT
GTTGATCGGGCCTTGAAAGAAGCAAGCTTTGAATATTTCAAACCATCCAATGATATCCCAATGGGTTGCA
AGTCCTTTATTTTTAACCTTAGATTGTGTGTCCAAATCTTTTACAAGTTTATAGATGGGTACGGAATCGC
CAATGAGGAGATTAAGGACTATATAAGAAAAGTTTATATTGATCCAATTCAAGTATGAGAGCTCAGAAGG
AGATATACATATGTTTGATTTCAATGAATATATGAAAAGTAAGGCTGTTGCGGTAGACGCGGCTCTGGAT
AAAGCGATTCCGCTGGAATATCCCGAGAAGATTCACGAATCGATGCGCTACTCCCTGTTAGCAGGAGGGA
AACGCGTTCGTCCGGCATTATGCATCGCGGCCTGTGAACTCGTCGGCGGTTCACAGGACTTAGCAATGCC
AACTGCTTGCGCAATGGAAATGATTCACACAATGAGCCTGATTCATGATGATTTGCCTTGCATGGACAAC
GATGACTTTCGGCGCGGTAAACCTACTAATCATAAGGTTTTTGGCGAAGATACTGCAGTGCTGGCGGGCG
ATGCGCTGCTGTCGTTTGCCTTCGAACATATCGCCGTCGCGACCTCGAAAACCGTCCCGTCGGACCGTAC
GCTTCGCGTGATTTCCGAGCTGGGAAAGACCATCGGCTCTCAAGGACTCGTGGGTGGTCAGGTAGTTGAT
ATCACGTCTGAGGGTGACGCGAACGTGGACCTGAAAACCCTGGAGTGGATCCATATTCACAAAACGGCCG
TGCTGCTGGAATGTAGCGTGGTGTCAGGGGGGATCTTGGGGGGCGCCACGGAGGATGAAATCGCGCGTAT
TCGTCGTTATGCCCGCTGTGTTGGACTGTTATTTCAGGTGGTGGATGACATCCTGGATGTCACAAAATCC
AGCGAAGAGCTTGGCAAGACCGCGGGCAAAGACCTTCTGACGGATAAGGCTACATACCCGAAATTGATGG
GCTTGGAGAAAGCCAAGGAGTTCGCAGCTGAACTTGCCACGCGGGCGAAGGAAGAACTCTCTTCTTTCGA
TCAAATCAAAGCCGCGCCACTGCTGGGCCTCGCCGATTACATTGCGTTTCGTCAGAACTGAGTCGACCTG
CAGGCATGCAAGCTTGGCTGTTTTGGCGGATGAGAGAAGATTTTCAGCCTGATACAGATTAAATCAGAAC
GCAGAAGCGGTCTGATAAAACAGAATTTGCCTGGCGGCAGTAGCGCGGTGGTCCCACCTGACCCCATGCC
GAACTCAGAAGTGAAACGCCGTAGCGCCGATGGTAGTGTGGGGTCACCCCATGCGAGAGTAGGGAACTGC
CAGGCATCAAATAAAACGAAAGGCTCAGTCGAAAGACTGGGCCTTTCGTTTTATCTGTTGTTTGTCGGTG
AACGCTCTCCTGAGTAGGACAAATCCGCCGGGAGCGGATTTGAACGTTGCGAAGCAACGGCCCGGAGGGT
GGCGGGCAGGACGCCCGCCATAAACTGCCAGGCATCAAATTAAGCAGAAGGCCATCCTGACGGATGGCCT
TTTTGCGTTTCTACAAACTCTTTTGTTTATTTTTCTAAATACATTCAAATATGTATCCGCTCATGAGACA
ATAACCCTGATAAATGCTTCAATAATATTGAAAAAGGAAGAGTATGAGTATTCAACATTTCCGTGTCGCC
CTTATTCCCTTTTTTGCGGCATTTTGCCTTCCTGTTTTTGCTCACCCAGAAACGCTGGTGAAAGTAAAAG
ATGCTGAAGATCAGTTGGGTGCACGAGTGGGTTACATCGAACTGGATCTCAACAGCGGTAAGATCCTTGA
GAGTTTTCGCCCCGAAGAACGTTTTCCAATGATGAGCACTTTTAAAGTTCTGCTATGTGGCGCGGTATTA
TCCCGTGTTGACGCCGGGCAAGAGCAACTCGGTCGCCGCATACACTATTCTCAGAATGACTTGGTTGAGT
ACTCACCAGTCACAGAAAAGCATCTTACGGATGGCATGACAGTAAGAGAATTATGCAGTGCTGCCATAAC
CATGAGTGATAACACTGCGGCCAACTTACTTCTGACAACGATCGGAGGACCGAAGGAGCTAACCGCTTTT
TTGCACAACATGGGGGATCATGTAACTCGCCTTGATCGTTGGGAACCGGAGCTGAATGAAGCCATACCAA
ACGACGAGCGTGACACCACGATGCCTGTAGCAATGGCAACAACGTTGCGCAAACTATTAACTGGCGAACT
ACTTACTCTAGCTTCCCGGCAACAATTAATAGACTGGATGGAGGCGGATAAAGTTGCAGGACCACTTCTG
CGCTCGGCCCTTCCGGCTGGCTGGTTTATTGCTGATAAATCTGGAGCCGGTGAGCGTGGGTCACGCGGTA
TCATTGCAGCACTGGGGCCAGATGGTAAGCCCTCCCGTATCGTAGTTATCTACACGACGGGGAGTCAGGC
AACTATGGATGAACGAAATAGACAGATCGCTGAGATAGGTGCCTCACTGATTAAGCATTGGTAACTGTCA
GACCAAGTTTACTCATATATACTTTAGATTGATTTAAAACTTCATTTTTAATTTAAAAGGATCTAGGTGA
AGATCCTTTTTGATAATCTCATGACCAAAATCCCTTAACGTGAGTTTTCGTTCCACTGAGCGTCAGACCC
CGTAGAAAAGATCAAAGGATCTTCTTGAGATCCTTTTTTTCTGCGCGTAATCTGCTGCTTGCAAACAAAA
AAACCACCGCTACCAGCGGTGGTTTGTTTGCCGGATCAAGAGCTACCAACTCTTTTTCCGAAGGTAACTG
GCTTCAGCAGAGCGCAGATACCAAATACTGTCCTTCTAGTGTAGCCGTAGTTAGGCCACCACTTCAAGAA
CTCTGTAGCACCGCCTACATACCTCGCTCTGCTAATCCTGTTACCAGTGGCTGCTGCCAGTGGCGATAAG
TCGTGTCTTACCGGGTTGGACTCAAGACGATAGTTACCGGATAAGGCGCAGCGGTCGGGCTGAACGGGGG
GTTCGTGCACACAGCCCAGCTTGGAGCGAACGACCTACACCGAACTGAGATACCTACAGCGTGAGCTATG
AGAAAGCGCCACGCTTCCCGAAGGGAGAAAGGCGGACAGGTATCCGGTAAGCGGCAGGGTCGGAACAGGA
GAGCGCACGAGGGAGCTTCCAGGGGGAAACGCCTGGTATCTTTATAGTCCTGTCGGGTTTCGCCACCTCT
GACTTGAGCGTCGATTTTTGTGATGCTCGTCAGGGGGGCGGAGCCTATGGAAAAACGCCAGCAACGCGGC
CTTTTTACGGTTCCTGGCCTTTTGCTGGCCTTTTGCTCACATGTTCTTTCCTGCGTTATCCCCTGATTCT
GTGGATAACCGTATTACCGCCTTTGAGTGAGCTGATACCGCTCGCCGCAGCCGAACGACCGAGCGCAGCG
AGTCAGTGAGCGAGGAAGCGGAAGAGCGCCTGATGCGGTATTTTCTCCTTACGCATCTGTGCGGTATTTC
ACACCGCATATGGTGCACTCTCAGTACAATCTGCTCTGATGCCGCATAGTTAAGCCAGTATACACTCCGC
TATCGCTACGTGACTGGGTCATGGCTGCGCCCCGACACCCGCCAACACCCGCTGACGCGCCCTGACGGGC
TTGTCTGCTCCCGGCATCCGCTTACAGACAAGCTGTGACCGTCTCCGGGAGCTGCATGTGTCAGAGGTTT
TCACCGTCATCACCGAAACGCGCGAGGCAGCAGATCAATTCGCGCGCGAAGGCGAAGCGGCATGCATTTA
CGTTGACACCATCGAATGGTGCAAAACCTTTCGCGGTATGGCATGATAGCGCCCGGAAGAGAGTCAATTC
AGGGTGGTGAATGTGAAACCAGTAACGTTATACGATGTCGCAGAGTATGCCGGTGTCTCTTATCAGACCG
TTTCCCGCGTGGTGAACCAGGCCAGCCACGTTTCTGCGAAAACGCGGGAAAAAGTGGAAGCGGCGATGGC
GGAGCTGAATTACATTCCCAACCGCGTGGCACAACAACTGGCGGGCAAACAGTCGTTGCTGATTGGCGTT
GCCACCTCCAGTCTGGCCCTGCACGCGCCGTCGCAAATTGTCGCGGCGATTAAATCTCGCGCCGATCAAC
TGGGTGCCAGCGTGGTGGTGTCGATGGTAGAACGAAGCGGCGTCGAAGCCTGTAAAGCGGCGGTGCACAA
TCTTCTCGCGCAACGCGTCAGTGGGCTGATCATTAACTATCCGCTGGATGACCAGGATGCCATTGCTGTG
GAAGCTGCCTGCACTAATGTTCCGGCGTTATTTCTTGATGTCTCTGACCAGACACCCATCAACAGTATTA
TTTTCTCCCATGAAGACGGTACGCGACTGGGCGTGGAGCATCTGGTCGCATTGGGTCACCAGCAAATCGC
GCTGTTAGCGGGCCCATTAAGTTCTGTCTCGGCGCGTCTGCGTCTGGCTGGCTGGCATAAATATCTCACT
CGCAATCAAATTCAGCCGATAGCGGAACGGGAAGGCGACTGGAGTGCCATGTCCGGTTTTCAACAAACCA
TGCAAATGCTGAATGAGGGCATCGTTCCCACTGCGATGCTGGTTGCCAACGATCAGATGGCGCTGGGCGC
AATGCGCGCCATTACCGAGTCCGGGCTGCGCGTTGGTGCGGATATCTCGGTAGTGGGATACGACGATACC
GAAGACAGCTCATGTTATATCCCGCCGTTAACCACCATCAAACAGGATTTTCGCCTGCTGGGGCAAACCA
GCGTGGACCGCTTGCTGCAACTCTCTCAGGGCCAGGCGGTGAAGGGCAATCAGCTGTTGCCCGTCTCACT
GGTGAAAAGAAAAACCACCCTGGCGCCCAATACGCAAACCGCCTCTCCCCGCGCGTTGGCCGATTCATTA
ATGCAGCTGGCACGACAGGTTTCCCGACTGGAAAGCGGGCAGTGAGCGCAACGCAATTAATGTAAGTTAG
CGCGAATTGATCTGGTTTGACAGCTTATCATCGACTGCACG
Features (pLannotate 1.2.2; 17 found; start..end, strand, type, name):
    166..195     +  promoter       trc promoter: strong E. coli promoter; hybrid between the trp and lac UV5 promoters
    203..219     +  protein_bind   lac operator: The lac repressor binds to the lac operator to inhibit transcription in E. coli. This inhibition can be relieved by adding lactose or isopropyl-β-D-thiogalactopyranoside (IPTG). lac repressor encoded by lacI
    240..2645    +  CDS            TDC1 (fragment): TASY_TAXBR - Experimental evidence at protein level: Swiss-Prot protein existence level 1. Catalyzes the cyclization of the ubiquitous isoprenoid intermediate geranylgeranyl diphosphate to taxa-4,11-diene, the parent olefin with a taxane skeleton. From Taxus brevifolia (Pacific yew).
   2674..3558    +  CDS            GGPS1 (fragment): GGPPS_SINAL - Also known as GGPS. Experimental evidence at protein level: Swiss-Prot protein existence level 1. Catalyzes the trans-addition of the three molecules of IPP onto DMAPP to form geranylgeranyl pyrophosphate. From Sinapis alba (White mustard) (Brassica hirta).
   3560..3585    +  misc_feature   MCS (fragment): pUC18/19 multiple cloning site
   3669..3784    +  ncRNA          5S rRNA: Accession: RF00001 - 5S ribosomal RNA
   3788..3874    +  terminator     rrnB T1 terminator: Escherichia coli rrnB; transcription terminator T1 from the E. coli rrnB gene
   3966..3993    +  terminator     rrnB T2 terminator: transcription terminator T2 from the E. coli rrnB gene
   4012..4103    +  promoter       AmpR promoter: bla
   4104..4964    +  CDS            AmpR: β-lactamase; bla; confers resistance to ampicillin, carbenicillin, and related antibiotics
   5135..5723    +  rep_origin     ori: high-copy-number ColE1/pMB1/pBR322/pUC origin of replication
   5909..6049    -  misc_feature   bom: basis of mobility region from pBR322
   6151..6191    -  CDS            rop (fragment): Rop protein, which maintains plasmids at low copy number; rop
   6235..6312    +  promoter       lacIq promoter: lacI (mutant); In the lacIq allele, a single base change in the promoter boosts expression of the lacI gene about 10-fold.
   6313..7395    +  CDS            lacI: lac repressor; lacI; The lac repressor binds to the lac operator to inhibit transcription in E. coli. This inhibition can be relieved by adding lactose or isopropyl-β-D-thiogalactopyranoside (IPTG).
   7437..7454    +  promoter       tet promoter (fragment): E. coli promoter for tetracycline efflux protein gene
   7450..90      -  CDS            yciV (fragment) (across the origin): RNAAM_ECOLI - Also known as trpH From Escherichia coli (strain K12).
