[The description below was written by a language model from this plasmid's Addgene catalogue record and pLannotate feature annotations shown in this document.]
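Description:
pTS_TXS is a bacterial expression plasmid built on the pTrc backbone for IPTG-inducible co-expression of two diterpenoid pathway enzymes in E. coli. It replicates from a high-copy ColE1/pMB1-type origin (only a small remnant of rop is present, alongside the pBR322 bom region) and is selected with ampicillin through the bla β-lactamase gene under its own promoter. The plasmid also carries lacI driven by the lacIq promoter, so it supplies its own lac repressor.

The roughly 3.3 kb insert lies downstream of the hybrid trp/lac trc promoter and its lac operator. It consists of two open reading frames in the same orientation, separated by a short gap, which is consistent with a two-gene operon transcribed from the single promoter. The first encodes taxadiene synthase from Taxus brevifolia, recorded as residues 61–862, that is, an N-terminally truncated form. This enzyme cyclizes geranylgeranyl diphosphate to taxa-4,11-diene, the parent olefin of the taxane skeleton. The second encodes a geranylgeranyl diphosphate synthase, which condenses IPP with DMAPP to supply that substrate. The automated annotation matches this gene to a white mustard homologue, but the catalogue lists Taxus canadensis as the second source species, so the match probably reflects sequence similarity rather than origin. Transcription ends at the rrnB region (5S rRNA, T1 and T2 terminators). The insert was assembled with BsaI sites that were destroyed during cloning.

The depositor and repository sequences carry the same features in the same order, differing by one nucleotide in length and in numbering start point. The construct suits taxadiene production and terpenoid metabolic engineering work in E. coli.
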