Addgene plasmid #163839: pTS_TXS
Purpose: iPTG inducible expression of taxadiene synthase and geranylgeranyl diphosphate synthase
Depositing lab: Jerome Fox. Depositing organization: University of Colorado, Boulder.
Backbone
  Vector backbone: pTrc
  Backbone size w/o insert (bp): 4140
  Vector type: Bacterial Expression
Growth in bacteria
  Bacterial resistance: Ampicillin, 100 μg/mL
  Growth temperature: 37°C
  Growth strain: DH5alpha
  Copy number: High Copy
Gene/Insert
  Gene/Insert name: taxadiene synthase (61-862) (alt name: GGPPS)
  Species: T. brevifolia, T. canadensis
  Insert size (bp): 3322
  Promoter: Trc
  Cloning method: Restriction Enzyme; 5′ cloning site BsaI (destroyed during cloning); 3′ cloning site BsaI (destroyed during cloning)
  Sequencing primers: 5′ N/A; 3′ N/A
Resource information
  A portion of this plasmid was derived from a plasmid made by: Reuben Peters
Terms and licenses: Academic/Nonprofit Terms; Industry Terms: Not Available to Industry
How to cite: pTS_TXS was a gift from Jerome Fox (Addgene plasmid # 163839 ; http://n2t.net/addgene:163839 ; RRID:Addgene_163839)
